Addgene plasmid #32965: pMEF2D-3XFlag
Purpose: For mammalian expression of mouse MEF2D with a 3x FLAG tag on the C-terminus.
Depositing lab: Ron Prywes. Depositing organization: Columbia University.
Backbone
  Vector backbone: p3XFlag-CMV-14
  Backbone manufacturer: Sigma
  Backbone size w/o insert (bp): 6310
  Vector type: Mammalian Expression
Growth in bacteria
  Bacterial resistance: Ampicillin, 100 μg/mL
  Growth temperature: 37°C
  Growth strain: DH5alpha
  Copy number: Unknown
Gene/Insert
  Gene/Insert name: MEF2D
  Species: M. musculus (mouse)
  Entrez Gene: Mef2d
  Promoter: CMV
  Tag / fusion protein: Flag (C terminal on backbone)
  Cloning method: Restriction Enzyme; 5′ cloning site None (unknown if destroyed); 3′ cloning site None (unknown if destroyed)
  Sequencing primers: 5′ CMV-Fwd; 3′ hGH-pA-R
Terms and licenses: Academic/Nonprofit Terms; Industry Terms: Not Available to Industry
How to cite: pMEF2D-3XFlag was a gift from Ron Prywes (Addgene plasmid # 32965 ; http://n2t.net/addgene:32965 ; RRID:Addgene_32965)
