[The description below was written by a language model from this plasmid's Addgene catalogue record.]
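Description:
pMEF2D-3XFlag is a mammalian expression plasmid built on the commercial p3XFlag-CMV-14 backbone (about 6.3 kb without the insert). It carries the mouse Mef2d coding sequence, which encodes MEF2D, a member of the myocyte enhancer factor 2 family of MADS-box transcription factors. Transcription is driven by the CMV promoter, a strong constitutive viral promoter that is active in most commonly transfected mammalian cell lines. The insert is placed in frame with a backbone-encoded 3x FLAG epitope, so the protein is produced with three tandem FLAG tags at its C-terminus. One of the listed sequencing primers anneals in a human growth hormone polyadenylation region, which suggests that this signal lies downstream of the cassette and terminates the transcript, although the record does not list it as a feature.

The plasmid is propagated in E. coli under ampicillin selection. The record lists the copy number as unknown, and it does not describe the origin of replication or any mammalian selection marker. The insert was introduced by restriction enzyme cloning, but the sites used are not recorded. It is also not known whether those sites were preserved. No feature table is provided, so the exact boundaries of the insert and the isoform of MEF2D cannot be determined from the record.

The stated purpose is expression of C-terminally FLAG-tagged mouse MEF2D in mammalian cells. A triple FLAG tag generally allows sensitive detection with anti-FLAG antibodies. Typical uses for such a tag include western blotting, immunofluorescence, immunoprecipitation of the factor with its binding partners, and affinity purification.
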