>Addgene plasmid #32965 | pMEF2D-3XFlag | addgene partial sequence | sequence record 39401 | hGH-pA-R 5'-CCAGCTTGGTTCCCAATAGA-3'
TTCCACTTGCCCCTTGCTCCATACCACCCCCCTCCACCCCATAATATTATAGAAGGACACCTAGTCAGAC
AAAATGATGCAACTTAATTTTATTAGGACAAGGCTGGTGGGCACTGGAGTGGCAACTTCCAGGGCCAGGA
GAGGCACTGGGGAGGGGTCACAGGGATGCCACCCGGGATCACTACTTGTCATCGTCATCCTTGTAGTCGA
TGTCATGATCTTTATAATCACCGTCATGGTCTTTGTAGTCAGCCCGGGATCCTCTAGACTTTAATGTCCA
AGTATCCAGCCGCATCCTCTTCACAGCTGAGCCCTCAGCCTCAGGCTCTGGGGCTGGGCGCAGCAGGCCT
AGTGTGGGCCCAAAGTCCCCCCGTCCATCATCCCGGTCCCCGGTCTCATAGGATCCTCCAGCTGGGCTGC
TGAGACCTTCGCCAGGCTCAGGGCGGGCAGCTGGGAACACAGCTGGTGGAGGAGGTGCAGGGCTGCGTTC
ACGACTTGGGGACACTGGTTCTGACTTGATGCTGATGTGGGGGTGGGTAGTGACTGTGAGAGCAGCACCC
ACGTGAGGCAAGGGGCTGCCAGGGATGAGGTTGCTGAGAGAAACGGGGACCAAGTGGGGCTGTTGCTGAG
GTGGCTGCTGTGGCTGTGGCTGTGGTGGCTGTGGCTGTGACTGTGGCGGTTGTGGCGGTTGTGGCTGCTG
GGGCGGCTGGGGCTGCTGCCAGGCGGTGACATTGCCTAGTGCCAGCCCTGCAGGTGAACTGAAGGCTGGT
AAGGAGGATAGCTCTGCACTGGGCAGCTGGTAATCTGTGTTGTAGGCAGTGGGCATGGAGGAGAAGGGGA
GGCCCTGGCTGANTAAACTTGGTGNTTGCCACGGAAACCACTGGGGTGGTGAGCGAGTGGGTAAACTGGG
AGACCCAGCGCTGGCATGTCAA
